Addgene plasmid #91588: pPN014
Purpose: Express sgRNA targeting human CSMD1
Depositing lab: Lindy Barrett. Depositing organization: Broad Institute. Publication: A Scaled Framework for CRISPR Editing of Human Pluripotent Stem Cells to Study Psychiatric Disease. Hazelbaker DZ, Beccard A, Bara AM, Dabkowski N, Messana A, Mazzucato P, Lam D, Manning D, Eggan K, Barrett LE. Stem Cell Reports. 2017 Oct 10;9(4):1315-1327. doi: 10.1016/j.stemcr.2017.09.006. PubMed 29020615.
Backbone
  Vector backbone: pUC19-U6 promoter
  Vector type: CRISPR
Growth in bacteria
  Bacterial resistance: Ampicillin, 100 μg/mL
  Growth temperature: 37°C
  Growth strain: DH5alpha
  Copy number: High Copy
Gene/Insert
  Gene/Insert name: CSMD1 (alt name: NM_033225.5)
  gRNA/shRNA sequence: GCATAGTTCGGATACCCGTG
  Species: H. sapiens (human)
  Insert size (bp): 21
  Entrez Gene: CSMD1 (a.k.a. PPP1R24)
  Promoter: U6
  Cloning method: Restriction Enzyme; 5′ cloning site BbsI (destroyed during cloning); 3′ cloning site BbsI (destroyed during cloning)
  Sequencing primers: 5′ M13F (-21)
Terms and licenses: Academic/Nonprofit Terms; Industry Terms: Not Available to Industry
How to cite: pPN014 was a gift from Lindy Barrett (Addgene plasmid # 91588 ; http://n2t.net/addgene:91588 ; RRID:Addgene_91588)
