[The description below was written by a language model from this plasmid's Addgene catalogue record and pLannotate feature annotations shown in this document.]
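Description:
pPN014 is a small (about 3.0 kb) CRISPR guide RNA expression plasmid built on a pUC19 backbone into which a human U6 promoter cassette has been placed. It is propagated in E. coli as a high-copy plasmid through the ColE1/pUC-type origin and is selected with ampicillin via the β-lactamase (AmpR) gene and its native promoter. The remaining annotated elements are remnants of the pUC19 scaffold and play no role in the guide cassette: the lac promoter, operator and CAP binding site, short lacI, rop and bom fragments, a partial lacZα, and a partial multiple cloning site. The plasmid carries no mammalian selection marker, reporter or Cas9 gene, so the nuclease must be supplied separately.

The payload is a single sgRNA directed against human CSMD1. A roughly 20-nucleotide spacer was inserted by restriction cloning between two BbsI sites, both of which were destroyed in the process. This places the spacer in the gap between the U6 promoter and the Streptococcus pyogenes Cas9 guide RNA scaffold. In human cells, RNA polymerase III transcribes from the U6 promoter to produce a chimeric guide in which the CSMD1-specific spacer is fused to the SpCas9-binding scaffold, directing Cas9 to the target locus.

The stated purpose is simply to express this CSMD1-targeting sgRNA. The associated publication describes a scaled framework for CRISPR editing of human pluripotent stem cells to study psychiatric disease, which suggests transient co-delivery with a Cas9 source to edit CSMD1 in such cells.
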