Features (pLannotate 1.2.2; 13 found; start..end, strand, type, name):
      1..241     +  promoter       U6 promoter: RNA polymerase III promoter for human U6 snRNA
    271..346     +  misc_RNA       gRNA scaffold: guide RNA scaffold for the Streptococcus pyogenes CRISPR/Cas9 system
    395..411     -  protein_bind   lac operator: The lac repressor binds to the lac operator to inhibit transcription in E. coli. This inhibition can be relieved by adding lactose or isopropyl-β-D-thiogalactopyranoside (IPTG). lac repressor encoded by lacI
    419..449     -  promoter       lac promoter: promoter for the E. coli lac operon
    464..485     -  protein_bind   CAP binding site: CAP binding activates transcription in the presence of cAMP. E. coli catabolite activator protein
    498..590     -  CDS            lacI (fragment): lac repressor; lacI; The lac repressor binds to the lac operator to inhibit transcription in E. coli. This inhibition can be relieved by adding lactose or isopropyl-β-D-thiogalactopyranoside (IPTG).
    773..1361    -  rep_origin     ori: high-copy-number ColE1/pMB1/pBR322/pUC origin of replication
   1532..2392    -  CDS            AmpR: β-lactamase; bla; confers resistance to ampicillin, carbenicillin, and related antibiotics
   2393..2497    -  promoter       AmpR promoter: bla
   2592..2627    +  CDS            rop (fragment): Rop protein, which maintains plasmids at low copy number; rop
   2729..2828    +  misc_feature   bom (fragment): basis of mobility region from pBR322
   2834..2991    -  CDS            lacZα (fragment): LacZα fragment of β-galactosidase; lacZ fragment
   2988..3014    +  misc_feature   MCS (fragment): pUC18/19 multiple cloning site
>Addgene plasmid #91588 | pPN014 | addgene full sequence | sequence record 180148 | Addgene NGS Result
GAGGGCCTATTTCCCATGATTCCTTCATATTTGCATATACGATACAAGGCTGTTAGAGAGATAATTGGAA
TTAATTTGACTGTAAACACAAAGATATTAGTACAAAATACGTGACGTAGAAAGTAATAATTTCTTGGGTA
GTTTGCAGTTTTAAAATTATGTTTTAAAATGGACTATCATATGCTTACCGTAACTTGAAAGTATTTCGAT
TTCTTGGCTTTATATATCTTGTGGAAAGGACGAAACACCGGCATAGTTCGGATACCCGTGGTTTTAGAGC
TAGAAATAGCAAGTTAAAATAAGGCTAGTCCGTTATCAACTTGAAAAAGTGGCACCGAGTCGGTGCTTTT
TTAAGCTTGGCGTAATCATGGTCATAGCTGTTTCCTGTGTGAAATTGTTATCCGCTCACAATTCCACACA
ACATACGAGCCGGAAGCATAAAGTGTAAAGCCTGGGGTGCCTAATGAGTGAGCTAACTCACATTAATTGC
GTTGCGCTCACTGCCCGCTTTCCAGTCGGGAAACCTGTCGTGCCAGCTGCATTAATGAATCGGCCAACGC
GCGGGGAGAGGCGGTTTGCGTATTGGGCGCTCTTCCGCTTCCTCGCTCACTGACTCGCTGCGCTCGGTCG
TTCGGCTGCGGCGAGCGGTATCAGCTCACTCAAAGGCGGTAATACGGTTATCCACAGAATCAGGGGATAA
CGCAGGAAAGAACATGTGAGCAAAAGGCCAGCAAAAGGCCAGGAACCGTAAAAAGGCCGCGTTGCTGGCG
TTTTTCCATAGGCTCCGCCCCCCTGACGAGCATCACAAAAATCGACGCTCAAGTCAGAGGTGGCGAAACC
CGACAGGACTATAAAGATACCAGGCGTTTCCCCCTGGAAGCTCCCTCGTGCGCTCTCCTGTTCCGACCCT
GCCGCTTACCGGATACCTGTCCGCCTTTCTCCCTTCGGGAAGCGTGGCGCTTTCTCATAGCTCACGCTGT
AGGTATCTCAGTTCGGTGTAGGTCGTTCGCTCCAAGCTGGGCTGTGTGCACGAACCCCCCGTTCAGCCCG
ACCGCTGCGCCTTATCCGGTAACTATCGTCTTGAGTCCAACCCGGTAAGACACGACTTATCGCCACTGGC
AGCAGCCACTGGTAACAGGATTAGCAGAGCGAGGTATGTAGGCGGTGCTACAGAGTTCTTGAAGTGGTGG
CCTAACTACGGCTACACTAGAAGAACAGTATTTGGTATCTGCGCTCTGCTGAAGCCAGTTACCTTCGGAA
AAAGAGTTGGTAGCTCTTGATCCGGCAAACAAACCACCGCTGGTAGCGGTGGTTTTTTTGTTTGCAAGCA
GCAGATTACGCGCAGAAAAAAAGGATCTCAAGAAGATCCTTTGATCTTTTCTACGGGGTCTGACGCTCAG
TGGAACGAAAACTCACGTTAAGGGATTTTGGTCATGAGATTATCAAAAAGGATCTTCACCTAGATCCTTT
TAAATTAAAAATGAAGTTTTAAATCAATCTAAAGTATATATGAGTAAACTTGGTCTGACAGTTACCAATG
CTTAATCAGTGAGGCACCTATCTCAGCGATCTGTCTATTTCGTTCATCCATAGTTGCCTGACTCCCCGTC
GTGTAGATAACTACGATACGGGAGGGCTTACCATCTGGCCCCAGTGCTGCAATGATACCGCGAGACCCAC
GCTCACCGGCTCCAGATTTATCAGCAATAAACCAGCCAGCCGGAAGGGCCGAGCGCAGAAGTGGTCCTGC
AACTTTATCCGCCTCCATCCAGTCTATTAATTGTTGCCGGGAAGCTAGAGTAAGTAGTTCGCCAGTTAAT
AGTTTGCGCAACGTTGTTGCCATTGCTACAGGCATCGTGGTGTCACGCTCGTCGTTTGGTATGGCTTCAT
TCAGCTCCGGTTCCCAACGATCAAGGCGAGTTACATGATCCCCCATGTTGTGCAAAAAAGCGGTTAGCTC
CTTCGGTCCTCCGATCGTTGTCAGAAGTAAGTTGGCCGCAGTGTTATCACTCATGGTTATGGCAGCACTG
CATAATTCTCTTACTGTCATGCCATCCGTAAGATGCTTTTCTGTGACTGGTGAGTACTCAACCAAGTCAT
TCTGAGAATAGTGTATGCGGCGACCGAGTTGCTCTTGCCCGGCGTCAATACGGGATAATACCGCGCCACA
TAGCAGAACTTTAAAAGTGCTCATCATTGGAAAACGTTCTTCGGGGCGAAAACTCTCAAGGATCTTACCG
CTGTTGAGATCCAGTTCGATGTAACCCACTCGTGCACCCAACTGATCTTCAGCATCTTTTACTTTCACCA
GCGTTTCTGGGTGAGCAAAAACAGGAAGGCAAAATGCCGCAAAAAAGGGAATAAGGGCGACACGGAAATG
TTGAATACTCATACTCTTCCTTTTTCAATATTATTGAAGCATTTATCAGGGTTATTGTCTCATGAGCGGA
TACATATTTGAATGTATTTAGAAAAATAAACAAATAGGGGTTCCGCGCACATTTCCCCGAAAAGTGCCAC
CTGACGTCTAAGAAACCATTATTATCATGACATTAACCTATAAAAATAGGCGTATCACGAGGCCCTTTCG
TCTCGCGCGTTTCGGTGATGACGGTGAAAACCTCTGACACATGCAGCTCCCGGAGACGGTCACAGCTTGT
CTGTAAGCGGATGCCGGGAGCAGACAAGCCCGTCAGGGCGCGTCAGCGGGTGTTGGCGGGTGTCGGGGCT
GGCTTAACTATGCGGCATCAGAGCAGATTGTACTGAGAGTGCACCATATGCGGTGTGAAATACCGCACAG
ATGCGTAAGGAGAAAATACCGCATCAGGCGCCATTCGCCATTCAGGCTGCGCAACTGTTGGGAAGGGCGA
TCGGTGCGGGCCTCTTCGCTATTACGCCAGCTGGCGAAAGGGGGATGTGCTGCAAGGCGATTAAGTTGGG
TAACGCCAGGGTTTTCCCAGTCACGACGTTGTAAAACGACGGCCAGTGAATTCGAGCTCGGTACCCGGGG
ATCCGTTAATTAA
